Addgene plasmid #137830: FRB-CD28TMD-CTEVp(L190K)-CS(M)-tTA
Purpose: MESA split-TEV protease chain with FRB Rapamycin ectodomain, CD28 transmembrane domain, C-terminal L190K mutant TEV protease, M cleavage sequence, and tTA transcription factor
Depositing lab: Joshua Leonard. Depositing organization: Northwestern University. Publication: Computation-guided optimization of split protein systems. Dolberg TB, Meger AT, Boucher JD, Corcoran WK, Schauer EE, Prybutok AN, Raman S, Leonard JN. Nat Chem Biol. 2021 May;17(5):531-539. doi: 10.1038/s41589-020-00729-8. Epub 2021 Feb 1. PubMed 33526893.
Backbone
  Vector backbone: pcDNA3.1/HygroR(+)
  Backbone size w/o insert (bp): 4318
  Total vector size (bp): 6298
  Modifications to backbone: Modified from pcDNA3.1/HygroR(+) to lack HygroR.
  Vector type: Mammalian Expression
Growth in bacteria
  Bacterial resistance: Ampicillin, 100 μg/mL
  Growth temperature: 37°C
  Growth strain: DH5alpha
  Copy number: High Copy
Gene/Insert
  Gene/Insert name: FRB-CD28TMD-CTEVp(L190K)-CS(M)-tTA
  Species: H. sapiens (human)
  Insert size (bp): 1980
  Mutation: Mutated Leucine 71 to Lysine in CTEVp fragment
  Promoter: CMV
  Tag / fusion protein: 3x FLAG (N terminal on insert)
  Cloning method: Restriction Enzyme; 5′ cloning site NheI (not destroyed); 3′ cloning site NotI (not destroyed)
  Sequencing primers: 5′ CGCAAATGGGCGGTAGGCGTG; 3′ TAGAAGGCACAGTCGAGG
Terms and licenses: Academic/Nonprofit Terms; Industry Terms: Not Available to Industry
Depositor comments: Please visit https://www.biorxiv.org/content/10.1101/863530v2 for bioRxiv preprint.
How to cite: FRB-CD28TMD-CTEVp(L190K)-CS(M)-tTA was a gift from Joshua Leonard (Addgene plasmid # 137830 ; http://n2t.net/addgene:137830 ; RRID:Addgene_137830)
