[The description below was written by a language model from this plasmid's Addgene catalogue record and pLannotate feature annotations shown in this document.]
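Description:
FRB-CD28TMD-CTEVp(L190K)-CS(M)-tTA is a roughly 6.3 kb mammalian expression plasmid built on a pcDNA3.1/HygroR(+) backbone from which the hygromycin resistance gene has been removed. An SV40 early promoter and SV40 poly(A) signal remain, flanking only a short annotated resistance-gene fragment, so there appears to be no functional mammalian selection marker and the plasmid is best suited to transient transfection. It is propagated in E. coli through a high-copy ColE1/pUC-type origin with ampicillin selection (AmpR), and it also carries an f1 origin.

The payload is a single fusion open reading frame cloned between NheI and NotI, driven by the CMV enhancer/promoter and terminated by the bGH poly(A) signal. It encodes one chain of a MESA (modular extracellular sensor architecture) synthetic receptor. The feature table shows a short N-terminal CD4-derived segment, presumably a signal peptide, followed by a 3xFLAG tag for detection. Next come the rapamycin-binding FRB ectodomain (annotated as the T2098L FRB* variant), a CD28 transmembrane domain, and the C-terminal fragment of split TEV protease carrying the L190K substitution (recorded as leucine 71 to lysine within the fragment). A TEV cleavage sequence of the "M" variant then links to the tTA transcription factor (TetR fused to the VP16 activation domain).

In use, rapamycin-induced dimerisation with a partner chain, which would carry the complementary N-terminal TEV fragment and a rapamycin-binding ectodomain, should reconstitute protease activity. Cleavage then releases tTA from the membrane to activate a tetO-responsive reporter. The construct comes from work on computation-guided optimisation of split proteins, and the L190K mutation is one of the split-TEV variants from that study; the record does not state its specific effect.
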