Features (pLannotate 1.2.2; 26 found; start..end, strand, type, name):
      1..380     +  enhancer       CMV enhancer: human cytomegalovirus immediate early enhancer
    381..584     +  promoter       CMV promoter: human cytomegalovirus (CMV) immediate early promoter
    580..613     +  LTR            5' LTR (truncated) (fragment): truncated 5' long terminal repeat (LTR) from HIV-1
    629..647     +  promoter       T7 promoter: promoter for bacteriophage T7 RNA polymerase
    673..750     +  CDS            Cd4 (fragment): CD4_MOUSE - Experimental evidence at protein level: Swiss-Prot protein existence level 1. Integral membrane glycoprotein that plays an essential role in the immune response and serves multiple functions in responses against both external and internal offenses. In T-cells, functions primarily as a coreceptor for MHC class II molecule:peptide complex. The antigens presented by class II peptides are derived from extracellular proteins while class I peptides are derived from cytosolic proteins. Interacts simultaneously with the T-cell receptor (TCR) and the MHC class II presented by antigen presen
    772..812     +  CDS            3xFLAG (fragment): three tandem FLAG® epitope tags, followed by an enterokinase cleavage site
    823..1089    +  CDS            FRB*: T2098L mutant of FKBP-rapamycin binding domain of human FRAP binds synthetic ligands such as AP21967
   1156..1218    +  CDS            Cd28 (fragment): CD28_MOUSE - Experimental evidence at protein level: Swiss-Prot protein existence level 1. Involved in T-cell activation, the induction of cell proliferation and cytokine production and promotion of T-cell survival. Enhances the production of IL4 and IL10 in T-cells in conjunction with TCR/CD3 ligation and CD40L costimulation. From Mus musculus (Mouse).
   1243..1596    +  CDS            TEV protease (fragment): tobacco etch virus protease (Kapust et al., 2001)
   1648..2268    +  CDS            tetR: TETR2_ECOLX - Experimental evidence at protein level: Swiss-Prot protein existence level 1. TetR is the repressor of the tetracycline resistance element; its N-terminal region forms a helix-turn-helix structure and binds DNA. Binding of tetracycline to TetR reduces the repressor affinity for the tetracycline resistance gene (tetA) promoter operator sites. From Escherichia coli.
   2419..2649    +  CDS            VP16 AD: transcriptional activation domain of herpes simplex virus protein VP16 (Triezenberg et al., 1988; Cousens et al., 1989); UL48
   2703..2814    +  polyA_signal   bGH poly(A) signal: bovine growth hormone polyadenylation signal
   2931..2952    +  promoter       SV40 promoter (fragment): SV40 enhancer and early promoter
   2973..3401    +  rep_origin     f1 ori (sequence partly withheld): f1 bacteriophage origin of replication; arrow indicates direction of (+) strand synthesis
   3406..3428    +  promoter       SV40 promoter (fragment): SV40 enhancer and early promoter
   3429..3620    +  promoter       SV40 promoter: SV40 early promoter
   3647..3745    +  CDS            ble (fragment): BLE_KLEPN - Experimental evidence at protein level: Swiss-Prot protein existence level 1. Binding protein with a strong affinity to the bleomycin family of antibiotics. Binds to CL990; an antimitotic-antibiotic compound. From Klebsiella pneumoniae.
   3740..3861    +  polyA_signal   SV40 poly(A) signal: SV40 polyadenylation signal
   3934..3950    -  protein_bind   lac operator: The lac repressor binds to the lac operator to inhibit transcription in E. coli. This inhibition can be relieved by adding lactose or isopropyl-β-D-thiogalactopyranoside (IPTG). lac repressor encoded by lacI
   3958..3988    -  promoter       lac promoter: promoter for the E. coli lac operon
   4003..4024    -  protein_bind   CAP binding site: CAP binding activates transcription in the presence of cAMP. E. coli catabolite activator protein
   4037..4129    -  CDS            lacI (fragment): lac repressor; lacI; The lac repressor binds to the lac operator to inhibit transcription in E. coli. This inhibition can be relieved by adding lactose or isopropyl-β-D-thiogalactopyranoside (IPTG).
   4312..4900    -  rep_origin     ori: high-copy-number ColE1/pMB1/pBR322/pUC origin of replication
   5071..5931    -  CDS            AmpR: β-lactamase; bla; confers resistance to ampicillin, carbenicillin, and related antibiotics
   5932..6036    -  promoter       AmpR promoter: bla
   6095..6147    -  misc_feature   bom (fragment): basis of mobility region from pBR322
>Addgene plasmid #137830 | FRB-CD28TMD-CTEVp(L190K)-CS(M)-tTA | addgene full sequence | sequence record 311956 | Addgene NGS Result
GACATTGATTATTGACTAGTTATTAATAGTAATCAATTACGGGGTCATTAGTTCATAGCCCATATATGGA
GTTCCGCGTTACATAACTTACGGTAAATGGCCCGCCTGGCTGACCGCCCAACGACCCCCGCCCATTGACG
TCAATAATGACGTATGTTCCCATAGTAACGCCAATAGGGACTTTCCATTGACGTCAATGGGTGGAGTATT
TACGGTAAACTGCCCACTTGGCAGTACATCAAGTGTATCATATGCCAAGTACGCCCCCTATTGACGTCAA
TGACGGTAAATGGCCCGCCTGGCATTATGCCCAGTACATGACCTTATGGGACTTTCCTACTTGGCAGTAC
ATCTACGTATTAGTCATCGCTATTACCATGGTGATGCGGTTTTGGCAGTACATCAATGGGCGTGGATAGC
GGTTTGACTCACGGGGATTTCCAAGTCTCCACCCCATTGACGTCAATGGGAGTTTGTTTTGGCACCAAAA
TCAACGGGACTTTCCAAAATGTCGTAACAACTCCGCCCCATTGACGCAAATGGGCGGTAGGCGTGTACGG
TGGGAGGTCTATATAAGCAGAGCTCTCTGGCTAACTAGAGAACCCACTGCTTACTGGCTTATCGAAATTA
ATACGACTCACTATAGGGAGTCCCAAGCTGGCTAGCGCCATCATGTGCCGAGCCATCTCTCTTAGGCGCT
TGCTGCTGCTGCTGCTGCAGCTGTCACAACTCCTAGCTGTCACTCAAGGGGATTACAAGGATCACGATGG
GGATTACAAAGATCATGACATTGACTACAAGGATGACGATGATAAGATGCTCGAGATGTGGCATGAAGGC
CTGGAAGAGGCATCTCGTTTGTACTTTGGGGAAAGGAACGTGAAAGGCATGTTTGAGGTGCTGGAGCCCT
TGCATGCTATGATGGAACGGGGCCCCCAGACTCTGAAGGAAACATCCTTTAATCAGGCCTATGGTCGAGA
TTTAATGGAGGCCCAAGAGTGGTGCAGGAAGTACATGAAATCAGGGAATGTCAAGGACCTCCTCCAAGCC
TGGGACCTCTATTATCATGTGTTCCGACGAATCTCAAAGACTAGAGGAGGATCTGGAGGCTCTGGGGGTT
CAGGCGGATCAGGAGGCAGTGGCGGGTCAACCGGTCTTGTCGTCGTTGCAGGGGTGCTCTTCTGTTATGG
TCTGTTGGTGACAGTCGCACTGTGTGTAGGAGGCGGTAGCGGAGGCGGCGCCAAGAGCATGTCTAGCATG
GTGTCAGACACTAGTTGCACATTCCCTTCATCTGATGGCATATTCTGGAAGCATTGGATTCAAACCAAGG
ATGGGCAGTGTGGCAGTCCATTAGTATCAACTAGAGATGGGTTCATTGTTGGTATACACTCAGCATCGAA
TTTCACCAACACAAACAATTATTTCACAAGCGTGCCGAAAAACTTCATGGAATTGAAGACAAATCAGGAG
GCGCAGCAGTGGGTTAGTGGTTGGCGATTAAATGCTGACTCAGTATTGTGGGGGGGCCATAAAGTTTTCA
TGGTGAAACCTGAAGAGCCTTTTCAGCCAGTTAAGGAAGCGACTCAACTCATGAATCTTAAGGGCTCGGA
GAACCTGTATTTTCAGATGGGGGGAGGCAGCGGGGGCATGTCTAGATTAGATAAAAGTAAAGTGATTAAC
AGCGCATTAGAGCTGCTTAATGAGGTCGGAATCGAAGGTTTAACAACCCGTAAACTCGCCCAGAAGCTAG
GTGTAGAGCAGCCTACATTGTATTGGCATGTAAAAAATAAGCGGGCTTTGCTCGACGCCTTAGCCATTGA
GATGTTAGATAGGCACCATACTCACTTTTGCCCTTTAGAAGGGGAAAGCTGGCAAGATTTTTTACGTAAT
AACGCTAAAAGTTTTAGATGTGCTTTACTAAGTCATCGCGATGGAGCAAAAGTACATTTAGGTACACGGC
CTACAGAAAAACAGTATGAAACTCTCGAAAATCAATTAGCCTTTTTATGCCAACAAGGTTTTTCACTAGA
GAATGCATTATATGCACTCAGCGCTGTGGGGCATTTTACTTTAGGTTGCGTATTGGAAGATCAAGAGCAT
CAAGTCGCTAAAGAAGAAAGGGAAACACCTACTACTGATAGTATGCCGCCATTATTACGACAAGCTATCG
AATTATTTGATCACCAAGGTGCAGAGCCAGCCTTCTTATTCGGCCTTGAATTGATCATATGCGGATTAGA
AAAACAACTTAAATGTGAAAGTGGGTCCGCGTACAGCCGCGCGCGTACGAAAAACAATTACGGGTCTACC
ATCGAGGGCCTGCTCGATCTCCCGGACGACGACGCCCCCGAAGAGGCGGGGCTGGCGGCTCCGCGCCTGT
CCTTTCTCCCCGCGGGACACACGCGCAGACTGTCGACGGCCCCCCCGACCGATGTCAGCCTGGGGGACGA
GCTCCACTTAGACGGCGAGGACGTGGCGATGGCGCATGCCGACGCGCTAGACGATTTCGATCTGGACATG
TTGGGGGACGGGGATTCCCCGGGTCCGGGATTTACCCCCCACGACTCCGCCCCCTACGGCGCTCTGGATA
TGGCCGACTTCGAGTTTGAGCAGATGTTTACCGATGCCCTTGGAATTGACGAGTACGGTTAGGCGGCCGC
TCGAGTCTAGAGGGCCCGTTTAAACCCGCTGATCAGCCTCGACTGTGCCTTCTAGTTGCCAGCCATCTGT
TGTTTGCCCCTCCCCCGTGCCTTCCTTGACCCTGGAAGGTGCCACTCCCACTGTCCTTTCCTAATAAAAT
GAGGAAATTGCATCGCATTGTCTGAGTAGGTGTCATTCTATTCTGGGGGGTGGGGTGGGGCAGGACAGCA
AGGGGGAGGATTGGGAAGTCAATAGCAGGCATGCTGGGGATGCGGTGGGCTCTATGGCTTCTGAGGCGGA
AAGAACCAGCTGGGGCTCTAGGGGGTATCCCC
[124 nt withheld, positions 2973-3096]
C
[91 nt withheld, positions 3098-3188]
A
[49 nt withheld, positions 3190-3238]
CCTTTGACGTTGGAGTCCACGTTCTTT
[37 nt withheld, positions 3266-3302]
ACCCTATCTCGGTCTATTCTTTTGATTTATAAGGGATTTTGCCGATTTCGGCCTATTGGTTAAAAAATGA
GCTGATTTAACAAAAATTTAACGCGAATTAATTCTGTGGAATGTGTGTCAGTTAGGCTCAATTAGTCAGC
AACCATAGTCCCGCCCCTAACTCCGCCCATCCCGCCCCTAACTCCGCCCAGTTCCGCCCATTCTCCGCCC
CATGGCTGACTAATTTTTTTTATTTATGCAGAGGCCGAGGCCGCCTCTGCCTCTGAGCTATTCCAGAAGT
AGTGAGGAGGCTTTTTTGGAGGCCTAGGCTTTTGCAAAAAGCTCCCGGGAGCTTGTATATCCATTTTCGG
AGGTTGGGCTTCGGAATCGTTTTCCGGGACGCCGGCTGGATGATCCTCCAGCGCGGGGATCTCATGCTGG
AGTTCTTCGCCCACCCCAACTTGTTTATTGCAGCTTATAATGGTTACAAATAAAGCAATAGCATCACAAA
TTTCACAAATAAAGCATTTTTTTCACTGCATTCTAGTTGTGGTTTGTCCAAACTCATCAATGTATCTTAT
CATGTCTGTATACCGTCGACCTCTAGCTAGAGCTTGGCGTAATCATGGTCATAGCTGTTTCCTGTGTGAA
ATTGTTATCCGCTCACAATTCCACACAACATACGAGCCGGAAGCATAAAGTGTAAAGCCTGGGGTGCCTA
ATGAGTGAGCTAACTCACATTAATTGCGTTGCGCTCACTGCCCGCTTTCCAGTCGGGAAACCTGTCGTGC
CAGCTGCATTAATGAATCGGCCAACGCGCGGGGAGAGGCGGTTTGCGTATTGGGCGCTCTTCCGCTTCCT
CGCTCACTGACTCGCTGCGCTCGGTCGTTCGGCTGCGGCGAGCGGTATCAGCTCACTCAAAGGCGGTAAT
ACGGTTATCCACAGAATCAGGGGATAACGCAGGAAAGAACATGTGAGCAAAAGGCCAGCAAAAGGCCAGG
AACCGTAAAAAGGCCGCGTTGCTGGCGTTTTTCCATAGGCTCCGCCCCCCTGACGAGCATCACAAAAATC
GACGCTCAAGTCAGAGGTGGCGAAACCCGACAGGACTATAAAGATACCAGGCGTTTCCCCCTGGAAGCTC
CCTCGTGCGCTCTCCTGTTCCGACCCTGCCGCTTACCGGATACCTGTCCGCCTTTCTCCCTTCGGGAAGC
GTGGCGCTTTCTCATAGCTCACGCTGTAGGTATCTCAGTTCGGTGTAGGTCGTTCGCTCCAAGCTGGGCT
GTGTGCACGAACCCCCCGTTCAGCCCGACCGCTGCGCCTTATCCGGTAACTATCGTCTTGAGTCCAACCC
GGTAAGACACGACTTATCGCCACTGGCAGCAGCCACTGGTAACAGGATTAGCAGAGCGAGGTATGTAGGC
GGTGCTACAGAGTTCTTGAAGTGGTGGCCTAACTACGGCTACACTAGAAGAACAGTATTTGGTATCTGCG
CTCTGCTGAAGCCAGTTACCTTCGGAAAAAGAGTTGGTAGCTCTTGATCCGGCAAACAAACCACCGCTGG
TAGCGGTGGTTTTTTTGTTTGCAAGCAGCAGATTACGCGCAGAAAAAAAGGATCTCAAGAAGATCCTTTG
ATCTTTTCTACGGGGTCTGACGCTCAGTGGAACGAAAACTCACGTTAAGGGATTTTGGTCATGAGATTAT
CAAAAAGGATCTTCACCTAGATCCTTTTAAATTAAAAATGAAGTTTTAAATCAATCTAAAGTATATATGA
GTAAACTTGGTCTGACAGTTACCAATGCTTAATCAGTGAGGCACCTATCTCAGCGATCTGTCTATTTCGT
TCATCCATAGTTGCCTGACTCCCCGTCGTGTAGATAACTACGATACGGGAGGGCTTACCATCTGGCCCCA
GTGCTGCAATGATACCGCGAGATCCACGCTCACCGGCTCCAGATTTATCAGCAATAAACCAGCCAGCCGG
AAGGGCCGAGCGCAGAAGTGGTCCTGCAACTTTATCCGCCTCCATCCAGTCTATTAATTGTTGCCGGGAA
GCTAGAGTAAGTAGTTCGCCAGTTAATAGTTTGCGCAACGTTGTTGCCATTGCTACAGGCATCGTGGTGT
CACGCTCGTCGTTTGGTATGGCTTCATTCAGCTCCGGTTCCCAACGATCAAGGCGAGTTACATGATCCCC
CATGTTGTGCAAAAAAGCGGTTAGCTCCTTCGGTCCTCCGATCGTTGTCAGAAGTAAGTTGGCCGCAGTG
TTATCACTCATGGTTATGGCAGCACTGCATAATTCTCTTACTGTCATGCCATCCGTAAGATGCTTTTCTG
TGACTGGTGAGTACTCAACCAAGTCATTCTGAGAATAGTGTATGCGGCGACCGAGTTGCTCTTGCCCGGC
GTCAATACGGGATAATACCGCGCCACATAGCAGAACTTTAAAAGTGCTCATCATTGGAAAACGTTCTTCG
GGGCGAAAACTCTCAAGGATCTTACCGCTGTTGAGATCCAGTTCGATGTAACCCACTCGTGCACCCAACT
GATCTTCAGCATCTTTTACTTTCACCAGCGTTTCTGGGTGAGCAAAAACAGGAAGGCAAAATGCCGCAAA
AAAGGGAATAAGGGCGACACGGAAATGTTGAATACTCATACTCTTCCTTTTTCAATATTATTGAAGCATT
TATCAGGGTTATTGTCTCATGAGCGGATACATATTTGAATGTATTTAGAAAAATAAACAAATAGGGGTTC
CGCGCACATTTCCCCGAAAAGTGCCACCTGACGTCGACGGATCGGGAGATCTCCCGATCCCCTATGGTGC
ACTCTCAGTACAATCTGCTCTGATGCCGCATAGTTAAGCCAGTATCTGCTCCCTGCTTGTGTGTTGGAGG
TCGCTGAGTAGTGCGCGAGCAAAATTTAAGCTACAACAAGGCAAGGCTTGACCGACAATTGCATGAAGAA
TCTGCTTAGGGTTAGGCGTTTTGCGCTGCTTCGCGATGTACGGGCCAGATATACGCGTT
